Addgene plasmid #141900: TFORF2061
Purpose: Lentiviral vector for overexpressing transcription factor ORFs with unique 24-bp barcodes. Barcodes facilitate identification of transcription factors in pooled screens.
Depositing lab: Feng Zhang. Depositing organization: Broad Institute. Publication: A transcription factor atlas of directed differentiation. Joung J, Ma S, Tay T, Geiger-Schuller KR, Kirchgatterer PC, Verdine VK, Guo B, Arias-Garcia MA, Allen WE, Singh A, Kuksenko O, Abudayyeh OO, Gootenberg JS, Fu Z, Macrae RK, Buenrostro JD, Regev A, Zhang F. Cell. 2023 Jan 5;186(1):209-229.e26. doi: 10.1016/j.cell.2022.11.026. PubMed 36608654.
Backbone
  Vector backbone: pLX_TRC317
  Backbone manufacturer: Broad Institute Genetic Perturbation Platform
  Backbone size w/o insert (bp): 8264
  Vector type: Mammalian Expression, Lentiviral
  Selectable markers: Puromycin
Growth in bacteria
  Bacterial resistance: Ampicillin, 100 μg/mL
  Growth temperature: 37°C
  Growth strain: NEB Stable
  Copy number: High Copy
Gene/Insert
  Gene/Insert name: NKX2-1
  Species: H. sapiens (human)
  Insert size (bp): 1217
  Entrez Gene: NKX2-1 (a.k.a. BCH, BHC, NK-2, NKX2.1, NKX2A, NMTC1, T/EBP, TEBP, TITF1, TTF-1, TTF1)
  Promoter: EF1a
  Cloning method: Unknown
  Sequencing primers: 5′ GGGTGGAGACTGAAGTTAGGCCAG; 3′ CACATAGCGTAAAAGGAGCAACATAG
Terms and licenses: Academic/Nonprofit Terms; Industry Terms: Not Available to Industry
Depositor comments: NM_003317,ENST00000498187,ENST00000518149,ENST00000522719 . The transcription factor ORF portion of this plasmid was synthesized by Genewiz. Please test multiple small colonies in case of plasmid recombination. To make this collection available in a timely manner, a portion of this collection was not fully sequenced by Addgene. If an Addgene verified full plasmid sequence is not available, please contact us prior to placing an order to request the full sequence.
How to cite: TFORF2061 was a gift from Feng Zhang (Addgene plasmid # 141900 ; http://n2t.net/addgene:141900 ; RRID:Addgene_141900)
