[The description below was written by a language model from this plasmid's Addgene catalogue record and pLannotate feature annotations shown in this document.]
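Description:
TFORF2061 is a third-generation-style, self-inactivating lentiviral expression plasmid built on the pLX_TRC317 backbone. It carries the human transcription factor NKX2-1 (also known as TTF-1/TITF1) as one member of a barcoded transcription factor ORF collection. In bacteria it is maintained by a high-copy ColE1/pUC-type origin and selected with ampicillin through the β-lactamase gene. An f1 origin and remnants of a lac/lacZα cloning region flanked by T7 and T3 promoters are also present in the backbone. The depositor notes that the plasmid can recombine, as is common for LTR-containing vectors.

The viral genome is transcribed from an RSV promoter fused to a truncated HIV-1 5' LTR. It includes the Ψ packaging signal with a short gag fragment, the Rev response element for nuclear export of the full-length RNA, a cPPT/CTS, and a ΔU3 3' LTR that inactivates LTR promoter activity after integration, followed by an SV40 polyadenylation signal. Two expression units sit between the LTRs. An SV40 early promoter/origin drives puromycin N-acetyltransferase for selection of transduced mammalian cells. Downstream, the constitutive EF-1α promoter drives the synthesized NKX2-1 ORF, with a WPRE after it to enhance transcript stability and expression. The record states that each construct carries a unique 24-bp barcode, although the feature table does not annotate it. The short U6 promoter fragment annotated between the ORF and the WPRE is not explained by the record.

The vector is intended for producing lentivirus to overexpress NKX2-1 stably, either alone or in pooled screens where the barcode identifies which transcription factor each cell received, for example in directed differentiation studies.
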