Features (pLannotate 1.2.2; 31 found; start..end, strand, type, name):
      5..231     +  promoter       RSV promoter: Rous sarcoma virus enhancer/promoter
    232..412     +  LTR            5' LTR (truncated): truncated 5' long terminal repeat (LTR) from HIV-1
    459..584     +  misc_feature   HIV-1 Ψ: packaging signal of human immunodeficiency virus type 1
    568..931     +  CDS            HIV-1 gag (fragment): gag protein from human immunodeficiency virus 1; gag
   1077..1310    +  misc_feature   RRE: The Rev response element (RRE) of HIV-1 allows for Rev-dependent mRNA export from the nucleus to the cytoplasm.
   1687..1713    +  CDS            Rev (fragment): human immunodeficiency virus 1 (HIV-1) Rev protein; rev; enhances nuclear export of unspliced and incompletely spliced viral mRNAs
   1720..1743    +  promoter       SV40 promoter (fragment): SV40 early promoter
   1744..1815    +  promoter       SV40 promoter (fragment): SV40 enhancer and early promoter
   1839..1974    +  rep_origin     SV40 ori: SV40 origin of replication
   2020..2616    +  CDS            PuroR (fragment): puromycin N-acetyltransferase; pac from Streptomyces; confers resistance to puromycin
   2665..2782    +  misc_feature   cPPT/CTS: central polypurine tract and central termination sequence of HIV-1
   2847..2913    +  CDS            small t antigen (fragment): SV40 (simian virus 40) small t antigen
   2920..4098    +  promoter       EF-1α promoter: strong constitutive promoter for human elongation factor EF-1α
   4115..5227    +  CDS            NKX2-1: NKX21_HUMAN - Also known as NKX2A, TITF1, TTF1. Experimental evidence at protein level: Swiss-Prot protein existence level 1. Transcription factor that binds and activates the promoter of thyroid specific genes such as thyroglobulin, thyroperoxidase, and thyrotropin receptor. Crucial in the maintenance of the thyroid differentiation phenotype. May play a role in lung development and surfactant homeostasis. Forms a regulatory loop with GRHL2 that coordinates lung epithelial cell morphogenesis and differentiation. Activates the transcription of GNRHR and plays a role in enhancing the circadian o
   5243..5296    +  promoter       U6 promoter (fragment): RNA polymerase III promoter for human U6 snRNA
   5338..5926    +  misc_feature   WPRE: woodchuck hepatitis virus posttranscriptional regulatory element
   5977..5996    +  misc_feature   cPPT/CTS (fragment): central polypurine tract and central termination sequence of HIV-1
   5998..6231    +  LTR            3' LTR (ΔU3): self-inactivating 3' long terminal repeat (LTR) from HIV-1
   6309..6430    +  polyA_signal   SV40 poly(A) signal: SV40 polyadenylation signal
   6470..6605    +  rep_origin     SV40 ori: SV40 origin of replication
   6626..6644    -  promoter       T7 promoter: promoter for bacteriophage T7 RNA polymerase
   6652..6807    +  CDS            lacZα (fragment): LacZα fragment of β-galactosidase; lacZ fragment
   6812..7240    +  rep_origin     f1 ori (sequence partly withheld): f1 bacteriophage origin of replication; arrow indicates direction of (+) strand synthesis
   7293..7397    +  promoter       AmpR promoter: bla
   7398..8258    +  CDS            AmpR: β-lactamase; bla; confers resistance to ampicillin, carbenicillin, and related antibiotics
   8429..9017    +  rep_origin     ori: high-copy-number ColE1/pMB1/pBR322/pUC origin of replication
   9200..9292    +  CDS            lacI (fragment): lac repressor; lacI; The lac repressor binds to the lac operator to inhibit transcription in E. coli. This inhibition can be relieved by adding lactose or isopropyl-β-D-thiogalactopyranoside (IPTG).
   9305..9326    +  protein_bind   CAP binding site: CAP binding activates transcription in the presence of cAMP. E. coli catabolite activator protein
   9341..9371    +  promoter       lac promoter: promoter for the E. coli lac operon
   9379..9395    +  protein_bind   lac operator: The lac repressor binds to the lac operator to inhibit transcription in E. coli. This inhibition can be relieved by adding lactose or isopropyl-β-D-thiogalactopyranoside (IPTG). lac repressor encoded by lacI
   9440..9458    +  promoter       T3 promoter: promoter for bacteriophage T3 RNA polymerase
>Addgene plasmid #141900 | TFORF2061 | addgene full sequence | sequence record 415069 | Addgene NGS Result
TTAATGTAGTCTTATGCAATACTCTTGTAGTCTTGCAACATGGTAACGATGAGTTAGCAACATGCCTTAC
AAGGAGAGAAAAAGCACCGTGCATGCCGATTGGTGGAAGTAAGGTGGTACGATCGTGCCTTATTAGGAAG
GCAACAGACGGGTCTGACATGGATTGGACGAACCACTGAATTGCCGCATTGCAGAGATATTGTATTTAAG
TGCCTAGCTCGATACATAAACGGGTCTCTCTGGTTAGACCAGATCTGAGCCTGGGAGCTCTCTGGCTAAC
TAGGGAACCCACTGCTTAAGCCTCAATAAAGCTTGCCTTGAGTGCTTCAAGTAGTGTGTGCCCGTCTGTT
GTGTGACTCTGGTAACTAGAGATCCCTCAGACCCTTTTAGTCAGTGTGGAAAATCTCTAGCAGTGGCGCC
CGAACAGGGACTTGAAAGCGAAAGGGAAACCAGAGGAGCTCTCTCGACGCAGGACTCGGCTTGCTGAAGC
GCGCACGGCAAGAGGCGAGGGGCGGCGACTGGTGAGTACGCCAAAAATTTTGACTAGCGGAGGCTAGAAG
GAGAGAGATGGGTGCGAGAGCGTCAGTATTAAGCGGGGGAGAATTAGATCGCGATGGGAAAAAATTCGGT
TAAGGCCAGGGGGAAAGAAAAAATATAAATTAAAACATATAGTATGGGCAAGCAGGGAGCTAGAACGATT
CGCAGTTAATCCTGGCCTGTTAGAAACATCAGAAGGCTGTAGACAAATACTGGGACAGCTACAACCATCC
CTTCAGACAGGATCAGAAGAACTTAGATCATTATATAATACAGTAGCAACCCTCTATTGTGTGCATCAAA
GGATAGAGATAAAAGACACCAAGGAAGCTTTAGACAAGATAGAGGAAGAGCAAAACAAAAGTAAGACCAC
CGCACAGCAAGCGGCCGCTGATCTTCAGACCTGGAGGAGGAGATATGAGGGACAATTGGAGAAGTGAATT
ATATAAATATAAAGTAGTAAAAATTGAACCATTAGGAGTAGCACCCACCAAGGCAAAGAGAAGAGTGGTG
CAGAGAGAAAAAAGAGCAGTGGGAATAGGAGCTTTGTTCCTTGGGTTCTTGGGAGCAGCAGGAAGCACTA
TGGGCGCAGCGTCAATGACGCTGACGGTACAGGCCAGACAATTATTGTCTGGTATAGTGCAGCAGCAGAA
CAATTTGCTGAGGGCTATTGAGGCGCAACAGCATCTGTTGCAACTCACAGTCTGGGGCATCAAGCAGCTC
CAGGCAAGAATCCTGGCTGTGGAAAGATACCTAAAGGATCAACAGCTCCTGGGGATTTGGGGTTGCTCTG
GAAAACTCATTTGCACCACTGCTGTGCCTTGGAATGCTAGTTGGAGTAATAAATCTCTGGAACAGATTTG
GAATCACACGACCTGGATGGAGTGGGACAGAGAAATTAACAATTACACAAGCTTAATACACTCCTTAATT
GAAGAATCGCAAAACCAGCAAGAAAAGAATGAACAAGAATTATTGGAATTAGATAAATGGGCAAGTTTGT
GGAATTGGTTTAACATAACAAATTGGCTGTGGTATATAAAATTATTCATAATGATAGTAGGAGGCTTGGT
AGGTTTAAGAATAGTTTTTGCTGTACTTTCTATAGTGAATAGAGTTAGGCAGGGATATTCACCATTATCG
TTTCAGACCCACCTCCCAACCCCGAGGGGACCCATGCATTGCATCTCAATTAGTCAGCAACCAGGTGTGG
AAAGTCCCCAGGCTCCCCAGCAGGCAGAAGTATGCAAAGCATGCGTCTCAATTAGTCAGCAACCATAGTC
CCGCCCCTAACTCCGCCCATCCCGCCCCTAACTCCGCCCAGTTCCGCCCATTCTCCGCCCCATGGCTGAC
TAATTTTTTTTATTTATGCAGAGGCCGAGGCCGCCTCGGCCTCTGAGCTATTCCAGAAGTAGTGAGGAGG
CTTTTTTGGAGGCCTAGGCTTTTGCAAAAAGCTTTCTAGAGGTACCACCGGAGCTTACCATGACCGAGTA
CAAGCCCACGGTGCGCCTCGCCACCCGCGACGACGTCCCCAGGGCCGTACGCACCCTCGCCGCCGCGTTC
GCCGACTACCCCGCCACGCGCCACACCGTCGATCCGGACCGCCACATCGAGCGGGTCACCGAGCTGCAAG
AACTCTTCCTCACGCGCGTCGGGCTCGACATCGGCAAGGTGTGGGTCGCGGACGACGGCGCCGCCGTGGC
GGTCTGGACCACGCCGGAGAGCGTCGAAGCGGGGGCGGTGTTCGCCGAGATCGGCCCGCGCATGGCCGAG
TTGAGCGGTTCCCGGCTGGCCGCGCAGCAACAGATGGAAGGCCTCCTGGCGCCGCACCGGCCCAAGGAGC
CCGCGTGGTTCCTGGCCACCGTCGGCGTCTCGCCCGACCACCAGGGCAAGGGTCTGGGCAGCGCCGTCGT
GCTCCCCGGAGTGGAGGCGGCCGAGCGCGCCGGGGTGCCCGCCTTCCTGGAGACCTCCGCGCCCCGCAAC
CTCCCCTTCTACGAGCGGCTCGGCTTCACCGTCACCGCCGACGTCGAGGTGCCCGAAGGACCGCGCACCT
GGTGCATGACCCGCAAGCCCGGTGCCAGTTAACGAATTCTAGATCTTGAGACAAATGGCAGTATTCATCC
ACAATTTTAAAAGAAAAGGGGGGATTGGGGGGTACAGTGCAGGGGAAAGAATAGTAGACATAATAGCAAC
AGACATACAAACTAAAGAATTACAAAAACAAATTACAAAAATTCAAAATTTTCGGGTTTATTACAGGGAC
AGCAGAGATCCACTTTGGCGCCGGCTCGAGGCCTGCAGGTGCAAAGATGGATAAAGTTTTAAACAGAGAG
GAATCTTTGCAGCTAATGGACCTTCTAGGTCTTGAAAGGAGTGGGAATTGGCTCCGGTGCCCGTCAGTGG
GCAGAGCGCACATCGCCCACAGTCCCCGAGAAGTTGGGGGGAGGGGTCGGCAATTGAACCGGTGCCTAGA
GAAGGTGGCGCGGGGTAAACTGGGAAAGTGATGTCGTGTACTGGCTCCGCCTTTTTCCCGAGGGTGGGGG
AGAACCGTATATAAGTGCAGTAGTCGCCGTGAACGTTCTTTTTCGCAACGGGTTTGCCGCCAGAACACAG
GTAAGTGCCGTGTGTGGTTCCCGCGGGCCTGGCCTCTTTACGGGTTATGGCCCTTGCGTGCCTTGAATTA
CTTCCACCTGGCTGCAGTACGTGATTCTTGATCCCGAGCTTCGGGTTGGAAGTGGGTGGGAGAGTTCGAG
GCCTTGCGCTTAAGGAGCCCCTTCGCCTCGTGCTTGAGTTGAGGCCTGGCCTGGGCGCTGGGGCCGCCGC
GTGCGAATCTGGTGGCACCTTCGCGCCTGTCTCGCTGCTTTCGATAAGTCTCTAGCCATTTAAAATTTTT
GATGACCTGCTGCGACGCTTTTTTTCTGGCAAGATAGTCTTGTAAATGCGGGCCAAGATCTGCACACTGG
TATTTCGGTTTTTGGGGCCGCGGGCGGCGACGGGGCCCGTGCGTCCCAGCGCACATGTTCGGCGAGGCGG
GGCCTGCGAGCGCGGCCACCGAGAATCGGACGGGGGTAGTCTCAAGCTGGCCGGCCTGCTCTGGTGCCTG
GCCTCGCGCCGCCGTGTATCGCCCCGCCCTGGGCGGCAAGGCTGGCCCGGTCGGCACCAGTTGCGTGAGC
GGAAAGATGGCCGCTTCCCGGCCCTGCTGCAGGGAGCTCAAAATGGAGGACGCGGCGCTCGGGAGAGCGG
GCGGGTGAGTCACCCACACAAAGGAAAAGGGCCTTTCCGTCCTCAGCCGTCGCTTCATGTGACTCCACGG
AGTACCGGGCGCCGTCCAGGCACCTCGATTAGTTCTCGAGCTTTTGGAGTACGTCGTCTTTAGGTTGGGG
GGAGGGGTTTTATGCGATGGAGTTTCCCCACACTGAGTGGGTGGAGACTGAAGTTAGGCCAGCTTGGCAC
TTGATGTAATTCTCCTTGGAATTTGCCCTTTTTGAGTTTGGATCTTGGTTCATTCTCAAGCCTCAGACAG
TGGTTCAAAGTTTTTTTCTTCCATTTCAGGTGTCGTGAGGCTAGCACCGCCACCATGTCGATGAGTCCAA
AGCACACGACTCCGTTCTCAGTGTCTGACATCTTGAGTCCCCTGGAGGAAAGCTACAAGAAAGTGGGCAT
GGAGGGCGGCGGCCTCGGGGCTCCGCTGGCGGCGTACAGGCAGGGCCAGGCGGCACCGCCAACAGCGGCC
ATGCAGCAGCACGCCGTGGGGCACCACGGCGCCGTCACCGCCGCCTACCACATGACGGCGGCGGGGGTGC
CCCAGCTCTCGCACTCCGCCGTGGGGGGCTACTGCAACGGCAACCTGGGCAACATGAGCGAGCTGCCGCC
GTACCAGGACACCATGAGGAACAGCGCCTCTGGCCCCGGATGGTACGGCGCCAACCCAGACCCGCGCTTC
CCCGCCATCTCCCGCTTCATGGGCCCGGCGAGCGGCATGAACATGAGCGGCATGGGCGGCCTGGGCTCGC
TGGGGGACGTGAGCAAGAACATGGCCCCGCTGCCAAGCGCGCCGCGCAGGAAGCGCCGGGTGCTCTTCTC
GCAGGCGCAGGTGTACGAGCTGGAGCGACGCTTCAAGCAACAGAAGTACCTGTCGGCGCCGGAGCGCGAG
CACCTGGCCAGCATGATCCACCTGACGCCCACGCAGGTCAAGATCTGGTTCCAGAACCACCGCTACAAAA
TGAAGCGCCAGGCCAAGGACAAGGCGGCGCAGCAGCAACTGCAGCAGGACAGCGGCGGCGGCGGGGGCGG
CGGGGGCACCGGGTGCCCGCAGCAGCAACAGGCTCAGCAGCAGTCGCCGCGACGCGTGGCGGTGCCGGTC
CTGGTGAAAGACGGCAAACCGTGCCAGGCGGGTGCCCCCGCGCCGGGCGCCGCCAGCCTACAAGGCCACG
CGCAGCAGCAGGCGCAGCACCAGGCGCAGGCCGCGCAGGCGGCGGCAGCGGCCATCTCCGTGGGCAGCGG
TGGCGCCGGCCTTGGCGCACACCCGGGCCACCAGCCAGGCAGCGCAGGCCAGTCTCCGGACCTGGCGCAC
CACGCCGCCAGCCCCGCGGCGCTGCAGGGCCAGGTATCCAGCCTGTCCCACCTGAACTCCTCGGGCTCGG
ACTACGGCACCATGTCCTGCTCCACCTTGCTATACGGTCGGACCTGGTAGTAATGAACTAGTCCGTAACT
TGAAAGTATTTCGATTTCTTGGCTTTATATATCTTGTGGAAAGGACGACAATCCAGGGATAGTAAAGTGA
TAACGCGTTAAGTCGACAATCAACCTCTGGATTACAAAATTTGTGAAAGATTGACTGGTATTCTTAACTA
TGTTGCTCCTTTTACGCTATGTGGATACGCTGCTTTAATGCCTTTGTATCATGCTATTGCTTCCCGTATG
GCTTTCATTTTCTCCTCCTTGTATAAATCCTGGTTGCTGTCTCTTTATGAGGAGTTGTGGCCCGTTGTCA
GGCAACGTGGCGTGGTGTGCACTGTGTTTGCTGACGCAACCCCCACTGGTTGGGGCATTGCCACCACCTG
TCAGCTCCTTTCCGGGACTTTCGCTTTCCCCCTCCCTATTGCCACGGCGGAACTCATCGCCGCCTGCCTT
GCCCGCTGCTGGACAGGGGCTCGGCTGTTGGGCACTGACAATTCCGTGGTGTTGTCGGGGAAATCATCGT
CCTTTCCTTGGCTGCTCGCCTGTGTTGCCACCTGGATTCTGCGCGGGACGTCCTTCTGCTACGTCCCTTC
GGCCCTCAATCCAGCGGACCTTCCTTCCCGCGGCCTGCTGCCGGCTCTGCGGCCTCTTCCGCGTCTTCGC
CTTCGCCCTCAGACGAGTCGGATCTCCCTTTGGGCCGCCTCCCCGCGTCGACTTTAAGACCAATGACTTA
CAAGGCAGCTGTAGATCTTAGCCACTTTTTAAAAGAAAAGGGGGGACTGGAAGGGCTAATTCACTCCCAA
CGAAGACAAGATCTGCTTTTTGCTTGTACTGGGTCTCTCTGGTTAGACCAGATCTGAGCCTGGGAGCTCT
CTGGCTAACTAGGGAACCCACTGCTTAAGCCTCAATAAAGCTTGCCTTGAGTGCTTCAAGTAGTGTGTGC
CCGTCTGTTGTGTGACTCTGGTAACTAGAGATCCCTCAGACCCTTTTAGTCAGTGTGGAAAATCTCTAGC
AGTACGTATAGTAGTTCATGTCATCTTATTATTCAGTATTTATAACTTGCAAAGAAATGAATATCAGAGA
GTGAGAGGAACTTGTTTATTGCAGCTTATAATGGTTACAAATAAAGCAATAGCATCACAAATTTCACAAA
TAAAGCATTTTTTTCACTGCATTCTAGTTGTGGTTTGTCCAAACTCATCAATGTATCTTATCATGTCTGG
CTCTAGCTATCCCGCCCCTAACTCCGCCCATCCCGCCCCTAACTCCGCCCAGTTCCGCCCATTCTCCGCC
CCATGGCTGACTAATTTTTTTTATTTATGCAGAGGCCGAGGCCGCCTCGGCCTCTGAGCTATTCCAGAAG
TAGTGAGGAGGCTTTTTTGGAGGCCTAGGGACGTACCCAATTCGCCCTATAGTGAGTCGTATTACGCGCG
CTCACTGGCCGTCGTTTTACAACGTCGTGACTGGGAAAACCCTGGCGTTACCCAACTTAATCGCCTTGCA
GCACATCCCCCTTTCGCCAGCTGGCGTAATAGCGAAGAGGCCCGCACCGATCGCCCTTCCCAACAGTTGC
GCAGCCTGAATGGCGAATGGG
[124 nt withheld, positions 6812-6935]
C
[91 nt withheld, positions 6937-7027]
A
[49 nt withheld, positions 7029-7077]
CCTTTGACGTTGGAGTCCACGTTCTTT
[37 nt withheld, positions 7105-7141]
ACCCTATCTCGGTCTATTCTTTTGATTTATAAGGGATTTTGCCGATTTCGGCCTATTGGTTAAAAAATGA
GCTGATTTAACAAAAATTTAACGCGAATTTTAACAAAATATTAACGCTTACAATTTAGGTGGCACTTTTC
GGGGAAATGTGCGCGGAACCCCTATTTGTTTATTTTTCTAAATACATTCAAATATGTATCCGCTCATGAG
ACAATAACCCTGATAAATGCTTCAATAATATTGAAAAAGGAAGAGTATGAGTATTCAACATTTCCGTGTC
GCCCTTATTCCCTTTTTTGCGGCATTTTGCCTTCCTGTTTTTGCTCACCCAGAAACGCTGGTGAAAGTAA
AAGATGCTGAAGATCAGTTGGGTGCACGAGTGGGTTACATCGAACTGGATCTCAACAGCGGTAAGATCCT
TGAGAGTTTTCGCCCCGAAGAACGTTTTCCAATGATGAGCACTTTTAAAGTTCTGCTATGTGGCGCGGTA
TTATCCCGTATTGACGCCGGGCAAGAGCAACTCGGTCGCCGCATACACTATTCTCAGAATGACTTGGTTG
AGTACTCACCAGTCACAGAAAAGCATCTTACGGATGGCATGACAGTAAGAGAATTATGCAGTGCTGCCAT
AACCATGAGTGATAACACTGCGGCCAACTTACTTCTGACAACGATCGGAGGACCGAAGGAGCTAACCGCT
TTTTTGCACAACATGGGGGATCATGTAACTCGCCTTGATCGTTGGGAACCGGAGCTGAATGAAGCCATAC
CAAACGACGAGCGTGACACCACGATGCCTGTAGCAATGGCAACAACGTTGCGCAAACTATTAACTGGCGA
ACTACTTACTCTAGCTTCCCGGCAACAATTAATAGACTGGATGGAGGCGGATAAAGTTGCAGGACCACTT
CTGCGCTCGGCCCTTCCGGCTGGCTGGTTTATTGCTGATAAATCTGGAGCCGGTGAGCGTGGGTCTCGCG
GTATCATTGCAGCACTGGGGCCAGATGGTAAGCCCTCCCGTATCGTAGTTATCTACACGACGGGGAGTCA
GGCAACTATGGATGAACGAAATAGACAGATCGCTGAGATAGGTGCCTCACTGATTAAGCATTGGTAACTG
TCAGACCAAGTTTACTCATATATACTTTAGATTGATTTAAAACTTCATTTTTAATTTAAAAGGATCTAGG
TGAAGATCCTTTTTGATAATCTCATGACCAAAATCCCTTAACGTGAGTTTTCGTTCCACTGAGCGTCAGA
CCCCGTAGAAAAGATCAAAGGATCTTCTTGAGATCCTTTTTTTCTGCGCGTAATCTGCTGCTTGCAAACA
AAAAAACCACCGCTACCAGCGGTGGTTTGTTTGCCGGATCAAGAGCTACCAACTCTTTTTCCGAAGGTAA
CTGGCTTCAGCAGAGCGCAGATACCAAATACTGTTCTTCTAGTGTAGCCGTAGTTAGGCCACCACTTCAA
GAACTCTGTAGCACCGCCTACATACCTCGCTCTGCTAATCCTGTTACCAGTGGCTGCTGCCAGTGGCGAT
AAGTCGTGTCTTACCGGGTTGGACTCAAGACGATAGTTACCGGATAAGGCGCAGCGGTCGGGCTGAACGG
GGGGTTCGTGCACACAGCCCAGCTTGGAGCGAACGACCTACACCGAACTGAGATACCTACAGCGTGAGCT
ATGAGAAAGCGCCACGCTTCCCGAAGGGAGAAAGGCGGACAGGTATCCGGTAAGCGGCAGGGTCGGAACA
GGAGAGCGCACGAGGGAGCTTCCAGGGGGAAACGCCTGGTATCTTTATAGTCCTGTCGGGTTTCGCCACC
TCTGACTTGAGCGTCGATTTTTGTGATGCTCGTCAGGGGGGCGGAGCCTATGGAAAAACGCCAGCAACGC
GGCCTTTTTACGGTTCCTGGCCTTTTGCTGGCCTTTTGCTCACATGTTCTTTCCTGCGTTATCCCCTGAT
TCTGTGGATAACCGTATTACCGCCTTTGAGTGAGCTGATACCGCTCGCCGCAGCCGAACGACCGAGCGCA
GCGAGTCAGTGAGCGAGGAAGCGGAAGAGCGCCCAATACGCAAACCGCCTCTCCCCGCGCGTTGGCCGAT
TCATTAATGCAGCTGGCACGACAGGTTTCCCGACTGGAAAGCGGGCAGTGAGCGCAACGCAATTAATGTG
AGTTAGCTCACTCATTAGGCACCCCAGGCTTTACACTTTATGCTTCCGGCTCGTATGTTGTGTGGAATTG
TGAGCGGATAACAATTTCACACAGGAAACAGCTATGACCATGATTACGCCAAGCGCGCAATTAACCCTCA
CTAAAGGGAACAAAAGCTGGAGCTGCAAGC
