>Addgene plasmid #141900 | TFORF2061 | depositor partial sequence | sequence record 277837 | Insert
ACCGCCACCATGTCGATGAGTCCAAAGCACACGACTCCGTTCTCAGTGTCTGACATCTTGAGTCCCCTGG
AGGAAAGCTACAAGAAAGTGGGCATGGAGGGCGGCGGCCTCGGGGCTCCGCTGGCGGCGTACAGGCAGGG
CCAGGCGGCACCGCCAACAGCGGCCATGCAGCAGCACGCCGTGGGGCACCACGGCGCCGTCACCGCCGCC
TACCACATGACGGCGGCGGGGGTGCCCCAGCTCTCGCACTCCGCCGTGGGGGGCTACTGCAACGGCAACC
TGGGCAACATGAGCGAGCTGCCGCCGTACCAGGACACCATGAGGAACAGCGCCTCTGGCCCCGGATGGTA
CGGCGCCAACCCAGACCCGCGCTTCCCCGCCATCTCCCGCTTCATGGGCCCGGCGAGCGGCATGAACATG
AGCGGCATGGGCGGCCTGGGCTCGCTGGGGGACGTGAGCAAGAACATGGCCCCGCTGCCAAGCGCGCCGC
GCAGGAAGCGCCGGGTGCTCTTCTCGCAGGCGCAGGTGTACGAGCTGGAGCGACGCTTCAAGCAACAGAA
GTACCTGTCGGCGCCGGAGCGCGAGCACCTGGCCAGCATGATCCACCTGACGCCCACGCAGGTCAAGATC
TGGTTCCAGAACCACCGCTACAAAATGAAGCGCCAGGCCAAGGACAAGGCGGCGCAGCAGCAACTGCAGC
AGGACAGCGGCGGCGGCGGGGGCGGCGGGGGCACCGGGTGCCCGCAGCAGCAACAGGCTCAGCAGCAGTC
GCCGCGACGCGTGGCGGTGCCGGTCCTGGTGAAAGACGGCAAACCGTGCCAGGCGGGTGCCCCCGCGCCG
GGCGCCGCCAGCCTACAAGGCCACGCGCAGCAGCAGGCGCAGCACCAGGCGCAGGCCGCGCAGGCGGCGG
CAGCGGCCATCTCCGTGGGCAGCGGTGGCGCCGGCCTTGGCGCACACCCGGGCCACCAGCCAGGCAGCGC
AGGCCAGTCTCCGGACCTGGCGCACCACGCCGCCAGCCCCGCGGCGCTGCAGGGCCAGGTATCCAGCCTG
TCCCACCTGAACTCCTCGGGCTCGGACTACGGCACCATGTCCTGCTCCACCTTGCTATACGGTCGGACCT
GGTAGTAATGAACTAGTCCGTAACTTGAAAGTATTTCGATTTCTTGGCTTTATATATCTTGTGGAAAGGA
CGACAATCCAGGGATAGTAAAGTGATA
