>Addgene plasmid #141900 | TFORF2061 | depositor partial sequence | sequence record 277838 | Barcode
CAATCCAGGGATAGTAAAGTGATA
